>Addgene plasmid #209710 | pCMV-NLS-MBP-rATOM(WDR5) | addgene full sequence | sequence record 413171 | Addgene NGS Result
TAGTTATTAATAGTAATCAATTACGGGGTCATTAGTTCATAGCCCATATATGGAGTTCCGCGTTACATAA
CTTACGGTAAATGGCCCGCCTGGCTGACCGCCCAACGACCCCCGCCCATTGACGTCAATAATGACGTATG
TTCCCATAGTAACGCCAATAGGGACTTTCCATTGACGTCAATGGGTGGAGTATTTACGGTAAACTGCCCA
CTTGGCAGTACATCAAGTGTATCATATGCCAAGTACGCCCCCTATTGACGTCAATGACGGTAAATGGCCC
GCCTGGCATTATGCCCAGTACATGACCTTATGGGACTTTCCTACTTGGCAGTACATCTACGTATTAGTCA
TCGCTATTACCATGGTGATGCGGTTTTGGCAGTACATCAATGGGCGTGGATAGCGGTTTGACTCACGGGG
ATTTCCAAGTCTCCACCCCATTGACGTCAATGGGAGTTTGTTTTGGCACCAAAATCAACGGGACTTTCCA
AAATGTCGTAACAACTCCGCCCCATTGACGCAAATGGGCGGTAGGCGTGTACGGTGGGAGGTCTATATAA
GCAGAGCTGGTTTAGTGAACCGTCAGATCCGCTAGCGCTACCGGACTCAGATCTCGAGCTCAAGCTTCGA
ATTCTGCCACCATGCCGAAGAAGAAACGCAAAGTGGGAGGTTCAGGCAGTAAAACTGAAGAAGGTAAACT
GGTAATCTGGATTAACGGCGATAAAGGCTATAACGGTCTCGCTGAAGTCGGTAAGAAATTCGAGAAAGAT
ACCGGAATTAAAGTCACCGTTGAGCATCCGGATAAACTGGAAGAGAAATTCCCACAGGTTGCGGCAACTG
GCGATGGCCCTGACATTATCTTCTGGGCACACGACCGCTTTGGTGGCTACGCTCAATCTGGCCTGTTGGC
TGAAATCACCCCGGACAAAGCGTTCCAGGACAAGCTGTATCCGTTTACCTGGGATGCCGTACGTTACAAC
GGCAAGCTGATTGCTTACCCGATCGCTGTTGAAGCGTTATCGCTGATTTATAACAAAGATCTGCTGCCGA
ACCCGCCAAAAACCTGGGAAGAGATCCCGGCGCTGGATAAAGAACTGAAAGCGAAAGGTAAGAGCGCGCT
GATGTTCAACCTGCAAGAACCGTACTTCACCTGGCCGCTGATTGCTGCTGACGGGGGTTATGCGTTCAAG
TATGAAAACGGCAAGTACGACATTAAAGACGTGGGCGTGGATAACGCTGGCGCGAAAGCGGGTCTGACCT
TCCTGGTTGACCTGATTAAAAACAAACACATGAATGCAGACACCGATTACTCCATCGCAGAAGCTGCCTT
TAATAAAGGCGAAACAGCGATGACCATCAACGGCCCGTGGGCATGGTCCAACATCGACACCAGCAAAGTG
AATTATGGTGTAACGGTACTGCCGACCTTCAAGGGTCAACCATCCAAACCGTTCGTTGGCGTGCTGAGCG
CAGGTATTAACGCCGCCAGTCCGAACAAAGAGCTGGCAAAAGAGTTCCTCGAAAACTATCTGCTGACTGA
TGAAGGTCTGGAAGCGGTTAATAAAGACAAACCGCTGGGTGCCGTAGCGCTGAAGTCTTACGAGGAAGAG
TTGGCGAAAGATCCACGTATTGCCGCCACTATGGAAAACGCCCAGAAAGGTGAAATCATGCCGAACATCC
CGCAGATGTCCGCTTTCTGGTATGCCGTGCGTACTGCGGTGATCAACGCCGCCAGCGGTCGTCAGACTGT
CGATGAAGCCCTGAAAGACGCGCAGACTAATTCGAGCTCGCTGGAAGTTCTGTTCCAGGGGCCCAAGGTA
CCAGGAGCTGCGACACCGGTCGCCACCATGGTGTCTAAGGGCGAAGAGCTGATTAAGGAGAACATGCACA
TGAAGCTGTACATGGAGGGCACCGTGAACAACCACCACTTCAAGTGCACATCCGAGGGCGAAGGCAAGCC
CTACGAGGGCACCCAGACCATGAGAATCAAGGTGGTCGAGGGCGGCCCTCTCCCCTTCGCCTTCGACATC
CTGGCTACCAGCTTCATGTACGGCAGCAGAACCTTCATCAACCACACCCAGGGCATCCCCGATTTCTTTA
AGCAGTCCTTCCCTGAGGGCTTCACATGGGAGAGAGTCACCACATACGAAGACGGGGGCGTGCTGACCGC
TACCCAGGACACCAGCCTCCAGGACGGCTGCCTCATCTACAACGTCAAGATCAGAGGGGTGAACTTCCCA
TCCAACGGCCCTGTGATGCAGAAGAAAACACTCGGCTGGGAGGCCAACACCGAGATGCTGTACCCCGCTG
ACGGCGGCCTGGAAGGCAGAACCGACATGGCCCTGAAGCTCGTGGGCGGGGGCCACCTGATCTGCAACTT
CAAGACCACATACAGATCCAAGAAACCCGCTAAGAACCTCAAGATGCCCGGCGTCTACTATGTGGACCAC
AGACTGGAAAGAATCAAGGAGGCCGACGGCAACTCTCCGGTACAGAAGTTTAAAGTGCCTGGGTCCAAAA
GCACTGCGACCATTTCGGGCTTAAAACCGGGTGTGGACTACACGATTACCGTGTATGCGTATCAAGGTGG
TGGACGCTGGCATCCGTATGGGTACTATAGCCCGATCTCGATTAACTACCGTACCGGAGGTTCAGGCAGT
GGTGGTGCTAGCGGTGGTGCGACTGGAGGCAGTGGCGGTGGATCTTCTGTTCCGACCAAATTGGAGGTGG
TTGCCGCAACTCCCACGAGTCTGCTGATCTCATGGGATGCTCCAGCCGTTACCGTCGTACACTACGTCAT
CACCTATGGCGAAACAGGCAAAGAGACCTACGTCGAGCAGCACGAGGTGGCTGTGGCCAGATACTGCGAC
CTCCCTAGCAAACTGGGGCACAAACTTAATTAAAGCGGCCGCGACTCTAGATCATAATCAGCCATACCAC
ATTTGTAGAGGTTTTACTTGCTTTAAAAAACCTCCCACACCTCCCCCTGAACCTGAAACATAAAATGAAT
GCAATTGTTGTTGTTAACTTGTTTATTGCAGCTTATAATGGTTACAAATAAAGCAATAGCATCACAAATT
TCACAAATAAAGCATTTTTTTCACTGCATTCTAGTTGTGGTTTGTCCAAACTCATCAATGTATCTTAAGG
CGTAAATTGTAAGCGTTAATATTTTGTTAAAATTCGCGTTAAATTTTTGTTAAATCAGCTCATTTTTTAA
CCAATAGGCCGAAATCGGCAAAATCCCTTATAAATCAAAAGAATAGACCGAGATAGGGT
[37 nt withheld, positions 3280-3316]
AAAGAACGTGGACTCCAACGTCAAAGG
[49 nt withheld, positions 3344-3392]
T
[91 nt withheld, positions 3394-3484]
G
[124 nt withheld, positions 3486-3609]
CAGGTGGCACTTTTCGGGGAAATGTGCGCGGAACCCCTATTTGTTTATTTTTCTAAATACATTCAAATAT
GTATCCGCTCATGAGACAATAACCCTGATAAATGCTTCAATAATATTGAAAAAGGAAGAGTCCTGAGGCG
GAAAGAACCAGCTGTGGAATGTGTGTCAGTTAGGGTGTGGAAAGTCCCCAGGCTCCCCAGCAGGCAGAAG
TATGCAAAGCATGCATCTCAATTAGTCAGCAACCAGGTGTGGAAAGTCCCCAGGCTCCCCAGCAGGCAGA
AGTATGCAAAGCATGCATCTCAATTAGTCAGCAACCATAGTCCCGCCCCTAACTCCGCCCATCCCGCCCC
TAACTCCGCCCAGTTCCGCCCATTCTCCGCCCCATGGCTGACTAATTTTTTTTATTTATGCAGAGGCCGA
GGCCGCCTCGGCCTCTGAGCTATTCCAGAAGTAGTGAGGAGGCTTTTTTGGAGGCCTAGGCTTTTGCAAA
GATCGATCAAGAGACAGGATGAGGATCGTTTCGCATGATTGAACAAGATGGATTGCACGCAGGTTCTCCG
GCCGCTTGGGTGGAGAGGCTATTCGGCTATGACTGGGCACAACAGACAATCGGCTGCTCTGATGCCGCCG
TGTTCCGGCTGTCAGCGCAGGGGCGCCCGGTTCTTTTTGTCAAGACCGACCTGTCCGGTGCCCTGAATGA
ACTGCAAGACGAGGCAGCGCGGCTATCGTGGCTGGCCACGACGGGCGTTCCTTGCGCAGCTGTGCTCGAC
GTTGTCACTGAAGCGGGAAGGGACTGGCTGCTATTGGGCGAAGTGCCGGGGCAGGATCTCCTGTCATCTC
ACCTTGCTCCTGCCGAGAAAGTATCCATCATGGCTGATGCAATGCGGCGGCTGCATACGCTTGATCCGGC
TACCTGCCCATTCGACCACCAAGCGAAACATCGCATCGAGCGAGCACGTACTCGGATGGAAGCCGGTCTT
GTCGATCAGGATGATCTGGACGAAGAGCATCAGGGGCTCGCGCCAGCCGAACTGTTCGCCAGGCTCAAGG
CGAGCATGCCCGACGGCGAGGATCTCGTCGTGACCCATGGCGATGCCTGCTTGCCGAATATCATGGTGGA
AAATGGCCGCTTTTCTGGATTCATCGACTGTGGCCGGCTGGGTGTGGCGGACCGCTATCAGGACATAGCG
TTGGCTACCCGTGATATTGCTGAAGAGCTTGGCGGCGAATGGGCTGACCGCTTCCTCGTGCTTTACGGTA
TCGCCGCTCCCGATTCGCAGCGCATCGCCTTCTATCGCCTTCTTGACGAGTTCTTCTGAGCGGGACTCTG
GGGTTCGAAATGACCGACCAAGCGACGCCCAACCTGCCATCACGAGATTTCGATTCCACCGCCGCCTTCT
ATGAAAGGTTGGGCTTCGGAATCGTTTTCCGGGACGCCGGCTGGATGATCCTCCAGCGCGGGGATCTCAT
GCTGGAGTTCTTCGCCCACCCTAGGGGGAGGCTAACTGAAACACGGAAGGAGACAATACCGGAAGGAACC
CGCGCTATGACGGCAATAAAAAGACAGAATAAAACGCACGGTGTTGGGTCGTTTGTTCATAAACGCGGGG
TTCGGTCCCAGGGCTGGCACTCTGTCGATACCCCACCGAGACCCCATTGGGGCCAATACGCCCGCGTTTC
TTCCTTTTCCCCACCCCACCCCCCAAGTTCGGGTGAAGGCCCAGGGCTCGCAGCCAACGTCGGGGCGGCA
GGCCCTGCCATAGCCTCAGGTTACTCATATATACTTTAGATTGATTTAAAACTTCATTTTTAATTTAAAA
GGATCTAGGTGAAGATCCTTTTTGATAATCTCATGACCAAAATCCCTTAACGTGAGTTTTCGTTCCACTG
AGCGTCAGACCCCGTAGAAAAGATCAAAGGATCTTCTTGAGATCCTTTTTTTCTGCGCGTAATCTGCTGC
TTGCAAACAAAAAAACCACCGCTACCAGCGGTGGTTTGTTTGCCGGATCAAGAGCTACCAACTCTTTTTC
CGAAGGTAACTGGCTTCAGCAGAGCGCAGATACCAAATACTGTTCTTCTAGTGTAGCCGTAGTTAGGCCA
CCACTTCAAGAACTCTGTAGCACCGCCTACATACCTCGCTCTGCTAATCCTGTTACCAGTGGCTGCTGCC
AGTGGCGATAAGTCGTGTCTTACCGGGTTGGACTCAAGACGATAGTTACCGGATAAGGCGCAGCGGTCGG
GCTGAACGGGGGGTTCGTGCACACAGCCCAGCTTGGAGCGAACGACCTACACCGAACTGAGATACCTACA
GCGTGAGCTATGAGAAAGCGCCACGCTTCCCGAAGGGAGAAAGGCGGACAGGTATCCGGTAAGCGGCAGG
GTCGGAACAGGAGAGCGCACGAGGGAGCTTCCAGGGGGAAACGCCTGGTATCTTTATAGTCCTGTCGGGT
TTCGCCACCTCTGACTTGAGCGTCGATTTTTGTGATGCTCGTCAGGGGGGCGGAGCCTATGGAAAAACGC
CAGCAACGCGGCCTTTTTACGGTTCCTGGCCTTTTGCTGGCCTTTTGCTCACATGTTCTTTCCTGCGTTA
TCCCCTGATTCTGTGGATAACCGTATTACCGCCATGCAT
Features (pLannotate 1.2.2; 16 found; start..end, strand, type, name):
     61..364     +  enhancer       CMV enhancer: human cytomegalovirus immediate early enhancer
    365..568     +  promoter       CMV promoter: human cytomegalovirus (CMV) immediate early promoter
    591..637     +  misc_feature   MCS (fragment): multiple cloning site
    681..1778    +  CDS            MBP: maltose binding protein from E. coli; malE (mutated); This version of the gene does not encode a signal sequence, so MBP will remain in the cytosol.
   1848..2507    +  CDS            mKate2.5 (fragment): mKate2.5 is a fluorescent protein published in 2012, derived from Entacmaea quadricolor. It is reported to be a monomer.
   2819..2903    +  CDS            TagRFP657 (fragment): far-red monomeric fluorescent protein with an emission peak at 657 nm (Morozova et al., 2010) derived from mKate
   2920..3003    +  CDS            large T antigen (fragment): large T antigen from SV40 (simian virus 40)
   3026..3147    +  polyA_signal   SV40 poly(A) signal: SV40 polyadenylation signal
   3181..3609    -  rep_origin     f1 ori (sequence partly withheld): f1 bacteriophage origin of replication; arrow indicates direction of (+) strand synthesis
   3636..3740    +  promoter       AmpR promoter: bla
   3742..4099    +  promoter       SV40 promoter: SV40 enhancer and early promoter
   4134..4928    +  CDS            NeoR/KanR: aminoglycoside phosphotransferase from Tn5; aph(3')-II (or nptII); confers resistance to neomycin, kanamycin, and G418 (Geneticin®)
   4949..5101    +  CDS            ble (fragment): BLE_KLEPN - Experimental evidence at protein level: Swiss-Prot protein existence level 1. Binding protein with a strong affinity to the bleomycin family of antibiotics. Binds to CL990; an antimitotic-antibiotic compound. From Klebsiella pneumoniae.
   5160..5207    +  polyA_signal   HSV TK poly(A) signal: herpes simplex virus thymidine kinase polyadenylation signal (Cole and Stacy, 1985)
   5298..5314    -  polyA_signal   bGH poly(A) signal (fragment): bovine growth hormone polyadenylation signal
   5536..6124    +  rep_origin     ori: high-copy-number ColE1/pMB1/pBR322/pUC origin of replication
