[The description below was written by a language model from this plasmid's Addgene catalogue record and pLannotate feature annotations shown in this document.]
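Description:
pCMV-NLS-MBP-rATOM(WDR5) is a 6.2 kb mammalian expression plasmid built on a pCMV-N1 backbone that produces a nuclear-targeted, red "adaptable, turn-on maturation" (ATOM) fluorescent biosensor for the protein WDR5. It is propagated in E. coli from a high-copy ColE1/pUC-type origin and selected with kanamycin. The Tn5 NeoR/KanR gene sits behind tandem bacterial (AmpR/bla) and SV40 early promoters and is followed by an HSV TK polyadenylation signal, so the same marker can also confer G418 resistance in mammalian cells. An f1 origin is also present. The short ble and bGH poly(A) fragments annotated near the marker appear to be partial backbone matches rather than functional elements.

The synthetic insert is driven by the human CMV immediate-early enhancer and promoter and terminated by an SV40 poly(A) signal. The annotated reading frame begins with E. coli maltose-binding protein lacking its signal sequence, which the catalogue lists with the NLS as an N-terminal fusion. This is followed by a large segment matching mKate2.5, then an unannotated gap of roughly 300 bp, and then a short fragment matching the mKate-derived TagRFP657. This pattern suggests a red fluorescent protein interrupted by an inserted sequence, plausibly the WDR5-recognising binding domain, although the record does not identify that segment. A short SV40 large T antigen fragment lies near the 3′ end of the coding region and may be an NLS, even though the catalogue describes the NLS as N-terminal; no NLS is annotated upstream of MBP. The stated use is expression of the sensor in mammalian cells to detect WDR5 in the nucleus by a turn-on fluorescence signal, in the context of multiplexed biosensor imaging.
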