Addgene plasmid #209710: pCMV-NLS-MBP-rATOM(WDR5)
Purpose: Mammalian expression of r-ATOM biosensor for WDR5 with nuclear localization signal
Depositing lab: Stewart Loh. Depositing organization: SUNY Upstate Medical University. Publication: Adaptable, turn-on maturation (ATOM) fluorescent biosensors for multiplexed detection in cells. Sekhon H, Ha JH, Presti MF, Procopio SB, Jarvis AR, Mirsky PO, John AM, Loh SN. Nat Methods. 2023 Nov 9. doi: 10.1038/s41592-023-02065-w. PubMed 37945909.
Backbone
  Vector backbone: pCMV-N1
  Vector type: Mammalian Expression
Growth in bacteria
  Bacterial resistance: Kanamycin, 50 μg/mL
  Growth temperature: 37°C
  Growth strain: DH5alpha
  Copy number: High Copy
Gene/Insert
  Gene/Insert name: NLS-MBP-rATOM(WDR5)
  Species: Synthetic
  Tag / fusion protein: NLS-MBP (N terminal on insert)
  Cloning method: Restriction Enzyme; 5′ cloning site Unknown (unknown if destroyed); 3′ cloning site Unknown (unknown if destroyed)
Terms and licenses: Academic/Nonprofit Terms; Industry Terms: Not Available to Industry
Depositor comments: Please visit https://doi.org/10.1101/2023.03.28.534597 for bioRxiv preprint.
How to cite: pCMV-NLS-MBP-rATOM(WDR5) was a gift from Stewart Loh (Addgene plasmid # 209710 ; http://n2t.net/addgene:209710 ; RRID:Addgene_209710)
